>Addgene plasmid #65610 | PAS536 (TJF079) | depositor partial sequence | sequence record 111408 | FadD T349A Gene Insert
TTGAAGAAGGTTTGGCTTAACCGTTATCCCGCGGACGTTCCGACGGAGATCAACCCTGACCGTTATCAAT
CTCTGGTAGATATGTTTGAGCAGTCGGTCGCGCGCTACGCCGATCAACCTGCGTTTGTGAATATGGGGGA
GGTAATGACCTTCCGCAAGCTGGAAGAACGCAGTCGCGCGTTTGCCGCTTATTTGCAACAAGGGTTGGGG
CTGAAGAAAGGCGATCGCGTTGCGTTGATGATGCCTAATTTATTGCAATATCCGGTGGCGCTGTTTGGCA
TTTTGCGTGCCGGGATGATCGTCGTAAACGTTAACCCGTTGTATACCCCGCGTGAGCTAGAGCATCAGCT
TAACGATAGCGGCGCATCGGCGATTGTTATCGTGTCTAACTTTGCTCACACACTGGAAAAAGTGGTTGAT
AAAACCGCCGTTCAGCACGTAATTCTGACCCGTATGGGCGATCAGCTATCTACGGCAAAAGGCACGGTAG
TCAATTTCGTTGTTAAATACATCAAGCGTTTGGTGCCGAAATACCATCTGCCAGATGCCATTTCATTTCG
TAGCGCACTGCATAACGGCTACCGGATGCAGTACGTCAAACCCGAACTGGTGCCGGAAGATTTAGCTTTT
CTGCAATACACCGGCGGCACCACTGGTGTGGCGAAAGGCGCGATGCTGACTCACCGCAATATGCTGGCGA
ACCTGGAACAGGTTAACGCGACCTATGGTCCGCTGTTGCATCCGGGCAAAGAGCTGGTGGTGACGGCGCT
GCCGCTGTATCACATTTTTGCCCTGACCATTAACTGCCTGCTGTTTATCGAACTGGGTGGGCAGAACCTG
CTTATCACTAACCCGCGCGATATTCCAGGGTTGGTAAAAGAGTTAGCGAAATATCCGTTTACCGCTATCA
CGGGCGTTAACACCTTGTTCAATGCGTTGCTGAACAATAAAGAGTTCCAGCAGCTGGATTTCTCCAGTCT
GCATCTTTCCGCAGGCGGAGGGATGCCAGTGCAGCAAGTGGTGGCAGAGCGTTGGGTGAAACTGGCAGGA
CAGTATCTGCTGGAAGGCTATGGCCTTACCGAGTGTGCGCCGCTGGTCAGCGTTAACCCATATGATATTG
ATTATCATAGTGGAAGCATCGGTTTGCCGGTGCCGTCGACGGAAGCCAAACTGGTGGATGATGATGATAA
TGAAGTACCACCGGGTCAACCGGGTGAGCTTTGTGTCAAAGGGCCGCAGGTGATGCTGGGTTACTGGCAG
CGTCCGGATGCTACAGATGAGATCATCAAAAATGGCTGGTTACACACCGGCGACATCGCGGTGATGGATG
AAGAAGGATTCCTGCGCATTGTCGATCGTAAAAAAGACATGATTCTGGTTTCCGGTTTTAACGTCTATCC
CAACGAGATTGAAGATGTCGTCATGCAGCATCCCGGCGTACAGGAAGTCGCGGCTGTTGGCGTACCTTCC
GGCTCCAGTGGTGAAGCGGTGAAAATCTTCGTAGTGAAAAAAGATCCATCGCTTACCGAAGAGTCACTGG
TGACCTTTTGCCGCCGTCAGCTCACGGGCTACAAAGTACCGAAGCTGGTGGAGTTTCGTGATGAGTTACC
GAAATCTAACGTCGGAAAAATTTTGCGACGAGAATTACGTGACGAAGCGCGCGGCAAAGTGGACAATAAA
GCCGGTTCTTCTCATCACCATCATCATCACTGAATGAATGA
