>Addgene plasmid #65610 | PAS536 (TJF079) | addgene partial sequence | sequence record 114763 | pBRrevBam 5'-GGTGATGTCGGCGATATAGG-3'
CCGGCCACGAATGCGTCCGGCGTAGAGGATCGAGATCGATCTCGATCCCGCGAAATTAATACGACTCACT
ATAGGGGAATTGTGAGCGGATAACAATTCCCCTCTAGAAATAATTTTGTTTAACTTTAAGAAGGAGATAT
ACCATGGCATTGAAGAAGGTTTGGCTTAACCGTTATCCCGCGGACGTTCCGACGGAGATCAACCCTGACC
GTTATCAATCTCTGGTAGATATGTTTGAGCAGTCGGTCGCGCGCTACGCCGATCAACCTGCGTTTGTGAA
TATGGGGGAGGTAATGACCTTCCGCAAGCTGGAAGAACGCAGTCGCGCGTTTGCCGCTTATTTGCAACAA
GGGTTGGGGCTGAAGAAAGGCGATCGCGTTGCGTTGATGATGCCTAATTTATTGCAATATCCGGTGGCGC
TGTTTGGCATTTTGCGTGCCGGGATGATCGTCGTAAACGTTAACCCGTTGTATACCCCGCGTGAGCTTGA
GCATCAGCTTAACGATAGCGGCGCATCGGCGATTGTTATCGTGTCTAACTTTGCTCACACACTGGAAAAA
GTGGTTGATAAAACCGCCGTTCAGCACGTAATTCTGACCCGTATGGGCGATCAGCTATCTACGGCAAAAG
GCACGGTAGTCAATTTCGTTGTTAAATACATCAAGCGTTTGGTGCCGAAATACCATCTGCCAGATGCCAT
TTCATTTCGTAGCGCACTGCATAACGGCTACCGGATGCAGTACGTCAAACCCGAACTGGTGCCGGAAGAT
TTAGCTTTTCTGCAATACACCGGCGGCACCACTGGTGTGGCGAAAGGCGCGATGCTGACTCACCGCAATA
TGCTGGCGAACCTGGAACAGGTTAACGCGACCTATGGTCCGCTGTTGCATCCGGGCAAAGAGCTGGTGGT
GACGGCGCTGCCGCTGTATCACATTTTTGCCCTGACCATTAACTGCCTGCTGTTTATCGAACTGGGTGGG
CAAAACCTGCTTATCACTAACCCGCGCGATATTCCAGGGTTGGTAAAAGAGTTAGCGAAATATCCGTTTA
CCGC
