>Addgene plasmid #65610 | PAS536 (TJF079) | addgene partial sequence | sequence record 114766 | T7term 5'-GCTAGTTATTGCTCAGCGG-3'
TAGACGAGTCCATGTGCTGGCGTTCAAATTTCGCAGCAGCGGTTTCTTTACCAGACTCGAGGGTACCGAC
GTCAGCGATCGCGTGGCCGGCCGATATCCAATTGAGATCTGCCATATGTATATCTCCTTCTTATACTTAA
CTAATATACTAAGATGGGGAATTGTTATCCGCTCACAATTCCCCTATAGTGAGTCGTATTAATTTCGATT
ATGCGGCCGTGTACAATACGATTACTTTCTGTTCGACTTAAGCATTATGCGGCCGCAAGCTTGGATCCTC
ATTCATTCAGTGATGATGATGGTGATGAGAAGAACCGGCTTTATTGTCCACTTTGCCGCGCGCTTCGTCA
CGTAATTCTCGTCGCAAAATTTTTCCGACGTTAGATTTCGGTAACTCATCACGAAACTCCACCAGCTTCG
GTACTTTGTAGCCCGTGAGCTGACGGCGGCAAAAGGTCACCAGTGACTCTTCGGTAAGCGATGGATCTTT
TTTCACTACGAAGATTTTCACCGCTTCACCACTGGAGCCGGAAGGTACGCCAACAGCCGCGACTTCCTGT
ACGCCAGGATGCTGCATGACGACATCTTCAATCTCGTTGGGATAGACGTTAAAACCGGAAACCAGAATCA
TGTCTTTTTTACGATCGACAATGCGCAGGAACCCTTCTTCATCCATCACCGCGATGTCGCCGGTGTGTAA
CCAGCCATTTTTGATGATCTCATCTGTAGCATCCGGACGCTGCCAGTAACCCAGCATCACCTGCGGTCCT
TTGACACAAAGCTCACCCGGTTGACCCGGTGGTACTTCATTATCATCATCATCCACCAGTTTGGCTTCCG
TCGACGGCACCGGCAAACCGATGCTACCACTATGATAATCAATATCATATGGGTTAACGCTGACCAGCGG
CGCACACTCGGTAAGGCCATAGCCTTCCAGCAGATACTGTCCTGCCAGTTTCACCCAACGCTCTGCCACC
ACTTGCTGCACTGGCATCCCTCCGCCTGCGGAAAGATGCAAACTGGAGAAATCCAGCTGCTGGAACTCTT
TATTGTTCAGCA
