[The description below was written by a language model from this plasmid's Addgene catalogue record.]
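Description:
PAS536 (TJF079) is a bacterial expression plasmid built on the Novagen pETDuet-1 backbone, a vector designed for T7-driven protein production in E. coli. The record gives a total size of about 7.1 kb, made up of a 5.4 kb backbone and a roughly 1.7 kb insert. It is selected with ampicillin and is listed as high copy. No feature table accompanies the entry, so details such as the origin of replication and the state of the second expression cassette normally present in Duet vectors are not documented here.

The insert is the E. coli fadD gene, which encodes the acyl-CoA synthetase that activates free fatty acids to their CoA thioesters. It carries a single amino-acid substitution, T349A, and a C-terminal 6x His tag for detection or nickel-affinity purification. The gene was cloned by restriction digestion between NcoI and HindIII, which places it under a T7 promoter with a lac operator. In this arrangement transcription depends on T7 RNA polymerase supplied by the host and is held off by Lac repressor binding at the operator until an inducer such as IPTG is added. Expression therefore requires a strain that provides T7 polymerase, whereas the propagation strain named in the record is a cloning host.

The associated publication concerns enhancing FadD activity on medium-chain fatty acids, so this plasmid is most plausibly used to express and purify the T349A variant for comparison of its activity or substrate preference with that of other FadD forms. The record does not state the specific effect of the mutation.
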