Addgene plasmid #65610: PAS536 (TJF079)
Purpose: pETDuet-1 Containing FadD T349A-His
Depositing lab: Pamela Silver. Depositing organization: Harvard Medical School. Publication: Enhancement of E. coli acyl-CoA synthetase FadD activity on medium chain fatty acids. Ford TJ, Way JC. PeerJ. 2015 Jun 30;3:e1040. doi: 10.7717/peerj.1040. eCollection 2015. PubMed 26157619.
Backbone
  Vector backbone: pETDuet-1
  Backbone manufacturer: Novagen
  Backbone size w/o insert (bp): 5420
  Total vector size (bp): 7081
  Vector type: Bacterial Expression
Growth in bacteria
  Bacterial resistance: Ampicillin, 100 μg/mL
  Growth temperature: 37°C
  Growth strain: Mach1
  Copy number: High Copy
Gene/Insert
  Gene/Insert name: FadD
  Species: E. coli
  Insert size (bp): 1721
  Mutation: T349A
  Promoter: T7 lacO
  Tag / fusion protein: 6x His (C terminal on insert)
  Cloning method: Restriction Enzyme; 5′ cloning site NcoI (unknown if destroyed); 3′ cloning site HindIII (unknown if destroyed)
  Sequencing primers: 5′ ctcgatcccgcgaaattaatacg; 3′ CTTAAGCATTATGCGGCCGCAAG
Terms and licenses: Academic/Nonprofit Terms; Industry Terms: Not Available to Industry
How to cite: PAS536 (TJF079) was a gift from Pamela Silver (Addgene plasmid # 65610 ; http://n2t.net/addgene:65610 ; RRID:Addgene_65610)
